>Addgene plasmid #143428 | TFORF0685 | addgene full sequence | sequence record 397888 | Addgene NGS Result
TTAATGTAGTCTTATGCAATACTCTTGTAGTCTTGCAACATGGTAACGATGAGTTAGCAACATGCCTTAC
AAGGAGAGAAAAAGCACCGTGCATGCCGATTGGTGGAAGTAAGGTGGTACGATCGTGCCTTATTAGGAAG
GCAACAGACGGGTCTGACATGGATTGGACGAACCACTGAATTGCCGCATTGCAGAGATATTGTATTTAAG
TGCCTAGCTCGATACATAAACGGGTCTCTCTGGTTAGACCAGATCTGAGCCTGGGAGCTCTCTGGCTAAC
TAGGGAACCCACTGCTTAAGCCTCAATAAAGCTTGCCTTGAGTGCTTCAAGTAGTGTGTGCCCGTCTGTT
GTGTGACTCTGGTAACTAGAGATCCCTCAGACCCTTTTAGTCAGTGTGGAAAATCTCTAGCAGTGGCGCC
CGAACAGGGACTTGAAAGCGAAAGGGAAACCAGAGGAGCTCTCTCGACGCAGGACTCGGCTTGCTGAAGC
GCGCACGGCAAGAGGCGAGGGGCGGCGACTGGTGAGTACGCCAAAAATTTTGACTAGCGGAGGCTAGAAG
GAGAGAGATGGGTGCGAGAGCGTCAGTATTAAGCGGGGGAGAATTAGATCGCGATGGGAAAAAATTCGGT
TAAGGCCAGGGGGAAAGAAAAAATATAAATTAAAACATATAGTATGGGCAAGCAGGGAGCTAGAACGATT
CGCAGTTAATCCTGGCCTGTTAGAAACATCAGAAGGCTGTAGACAAATACTGGGACAGCTACAACCATCC
CTTCAGACAGGATCAGAAGAACTTAGATCATTATATAATACAGTAGCAACCCTCTATTGTGTGCATCAAA
GGATAGAGATAAAAGACACCAAGGAAGCTTTAGACAAGATAGAGGAAGAGCAAAACAAAAGTAAGACCAC
CGCACAGCAAGCGGCCGCTGATCTTCAGACCTGGAGGAGGAGATATGAGGGACAATTGGAGAAGTGAATT
ATATAAATATAAAGTAGTAAAAATTGAACCATTAGGAGTAGCACCCACCAAGGCAAAGAGAAGAGTGGTG
CAGAGAGAAAAAAGAGCAGTGGGAATAGGAGCTTTGTTCCTTGGGTTCTTGGGAGCAGCAGGAAGCACTA
TGGGCGCAGCGTCAATGACGCTGACGGTACAGGCCAGACAATTATTGTCTGGTATAGTGCAGCAGCAGAA
CAATTTGCTGAGGGCTATTGAGGCGCAACAGCATCTGTTGCAACTCACAGTCTGGGGCATCAAGCAGCTC
CAGGCAAGAATCCTGGCTGTGGAAAGATACCTAAAGGATCAACAGCTCCTGGGGATTTGGGGTTGCTCTG
GAAAACTCATTTGCACCACTGCTGTGCCTTGGAATGCTAGTTGGAGTAATAAATCTCTGGAACAGATTTG
GAATCACACGACCTGGATGGAGTGGGACAGAGAAATTAACAATTACACAAGCTTAATACACTCCTTAATT
GAAGAATCGCAAAACCAGCAAGAAAAGAATGAACAAGAATTATTGGAATTAGATAAATGGGCAAGTTTGT
GGAATTGGTTTAACATAACAAATTGGCTGTGGTATATAAAATTATTCATAATGATAGTAGGAGGCTTGGT
AGGTTTAAGAATAGTTTTTGCTGTACTTTCTATAGTGAATAGAGTTAGGCAGGGATATTCACCATTATCG
TTTCAGACCCACCTCCCAACCCCGAGGGGACCCATGCATTGCATCTCAATTAGTCAGCAACCAGGTGTGG
AAAGTCCCCAGGCTCCCCAGCAGGCAGAAGTATGCAAAGCATGCGTCTCAATTAGTCAGCAACCATAGTC
CCGCCCCTAACTCCGCCCATCCCGCCCCTAACTCCGCCCAGTTCCGCCCATTCTCCGCCCCATGGCTGAC
TAATTTTTTTTATTTATGCAGAGGCCGAGGCCGCCTCGGCCTCTGAGCTATTCCAGAAGTAGTGAGGAGG
CTTTTTTGGAGGCCTAGGCTTTTGCAAAAAGCTTTCTAGAGGTACCACCGGAGCTTACCATGACCGAGTA
CAAGCCCACGGTGCGCCTCGCCACCCGCGACGACGTCCCCAGGGCCGTACGCACCCTCGCCGCCGCGTTC
GCCGACTACCCCGCCACGCGCCACACCGTCGATCCGGACCGCCACATCGAGCGGGTCACCGAGCTGCAAG
AACTCTTCCTCACGCGCGTCGGGCTCGACATCGGCAAGGTGTGGGTCGCGGACGACGGCGCCGCCGTGGC
GGTCTGGACCACGCCGGAGAGCGTCGAAGCGGGGGCGGTGTTCGCCGAGATCGGCCCGCGCATGGCCGAG
TTGAGCGGTTCCCGGCTGGCCGCGCAGCAACAGATGGAAGGCCTCCTGGCGCCGCACCGGCCCAAGGAGC
CCGCGTGGTTCCTGGCCACCGTCGGCGTCTCGCCCGACCACCAGGGCAAGGGTCTGGGCAGCGCCGTCGT
GCTCCCCGGAGTGGAGGCGGCCGAGCGCGCCGGGGTGCCCGCCTTCCTGGAGACCTCCGCGCCCCGCAAC
CTCCCCTTCTACGAGCGGCTCGGCTTCACCGTCACCGCCGACGTCGAGGTGCCCGAAGGACCGCGCACCT
GGTGCATGACCCGCAAGCCCGGTGCCAGTTAACGAATTCTAGATCTTGAGACAAATGGCAGTATTCATCC
ACAATTTTAAAAGAAAAGGGGGGATTGGGGGGTACAGTGCAGGGGAAAGAATAGTAGACATAATAGCAAC
AGACATACAAACTAAAGAATTACAAAAACAAATTACAAAAATTCAAAATTTTCGGGTTTATTACAGGGAC
AGCAGAGATCCACTTTGGCGCCGGCTCGAGGCCTGCAGGTGCAAAGATGGATAAAGTTTTAAACAGAGAG
GAATCTTTGCAGCTAATGGACCTTCTAGGTCTTGAAAGGAGTGGGAATTGGCTCCGGTGCCCGTCAGTGG
GCAGAGCGCACATCGCCCACAGTCCCCGAGAAGTTGGGGGGAGGGGTCGGCAATTGAACCGGTGCCTAGA
GAAGGTGGCGCGGGGTAAACTGGGAAAGTGATGTCGTGTACTGGCTCCGCCTTTTTCCCGAGGGTGGGGG
AGAACCGTATATAAGTGCAGTAGTCGCCGTGAACGTTCTTTTTCGCAACGGGTTTGCCGCCAGAACACAG
GTAAGTGCCGTGTGTGGTTCCCGCGGGCCTGGCCTCTTTACGGGTTATGGCCCTTGCGTGCCTTGAATTA
CTTCCACCTGGCTGCAGTACGTGATTCTTGATCCCGAGCTTCGGGTTGGAAGTGGGTGGGAGAGTTCGAG
GCCTTGCGCTTAAGGAGCCCCTTCGCCTCGTGCTTGAGTTGAGGCCTGGCCTGGGCGCTGGGGCCGCCGC
GTGCGAATCTGGTGGCACCTTCGCGCCTGTCTCGCTGCTTTCGATAAGTCTCTAGCCATTTAAAATTTTT
GATGACCTGCTGCGACGCTTTTTTTCTGGCAAGATAGTCTTGTAAATGCGGGCCAAGATCTGCACACTGG
TATTTCGGTTTTTGGGGCCGCGGGCGGCGACGGGGCCCGTGCGTCCCAGCGCACATGTTCGGCGAGGCGG
GGCCTGCGAGCGCGGCCACCGAGAATCGGACGGGGGTAGTCTCAAGCTGGCCGGCCTGCTCTGGTGCCTG
GCCTCGCGCCGCCGTGTATCGCCCCGCCCTGGGCGGCAAGGCTGGCCCGGTCGGCACCAGTTGCGTGAGC
GGAAAGATGGCCGCTTCCCGGCCCTGCTGCAGGGAGCTCAAAATGGAGGACGCGGCGCTCGGGAGAGCGG
GCGGGTGAGTCACCCACACAAAGGAAAAGGGCCTTTCCGTCCTCAGCCGTCGCTTCATGTGACTCCACGG
AGTACCGGGCGCCGTCCAGGCACCTCGATTAGTTCTCGAGCTTTTGGAGTACGTCGTCTTTAGGTTGGGG
GGAGGGGTTTTATGCGATGGAGTTTCCCCACACTGAGTGGGTGGAGACTGAAGTTAGGCCAGCTTGGCAC
TTGATGTAATTCTCCTTGGAATTTGCCCTTTTTGAGTTTGGATCTTGGTTCATTCTCAAGCCTCAGACAG
TGGTTCAAAGTTTTTTTCTTCCATTTCAGGTGTCGTGAGGCTAGCACCGCCACCATGGATTCCAAAGATG
AAAGCTCGCATGTGTGGCCGACATCTGCAGAGCATGAACAGAATGCCGCACAGGTGCACTTTGTTCCGGA
CACAGGAACAGTGGCTCAGATTGTCTATACCGATGACCAGGTTCGCCCCCCACAGCAGGTGGTGTACACG
GCAGATGGTGCCTCCTACACATCAGTGGATGGTCCAGAGCACACGCTGGTGTACATCCACCCGGTGGAAG
CTGCACAGACTCTGTTTACAGACCCCGGCCAGGTAGCTTATGTCCAACAGGATGCTACAGCTCAGCAGGC
CTCATTGCCAGTTCATAACCAGGTGCTGCCTTCCATCGAGAGTGTAGATGGGTCCGACCCTTTGGCAACT
CTGCAGACCCCTCTAGGCAGACTGGAGGCCAAAGAGGAAGAGGATGAGGATGAGGACGAGGACACTGAGG
AAGATGAGGAAGAAGACGGTGAGGACACGGATCTGGATGACTGGGAGCCAGACCCGCCCCGGCCCTTCGA
CCCACACGACTTGTGGTGTGAGGAGTGCAATAACGCGCATGCTTCAGTGTGTCCGAAGCACGGCCCCTTG
CACCCGATCCCCAACCGGCCGGTGCTCACCCGGGCCAGGGCGAGCCTCCCCCTGGTGCTCTACATAGACA
GGTTTCTGGGCGGGGTGTTCTCCAAGCGGCGCATCCCCAAGCGCACCCAGTTTGGCCCCGTGGAGGGGCC
TCTCGTCAGGGGCTCGGAGCTGAAAGACTGTTACATTCACCTCAAGGTTTCTCTTGATAAAGGGGACAGG
AAAGAAAGGGATTTACATGAAGACCTATGGTTTGAGTTGTCTGATGAGACGCTTTGTAACTGGATGATGT
TTGTACGGCCAGCCCAGAATCACCTGGAGCAGAACCTGGTGGCTTACCAGTATGGCCACCATGTGTATTA
TACAACCATAAAAAATGTGGAGCCCAAGCAGGAACTGAAGGTGTGGTATGCCGCATCCTATGCTGAGTTC
GTGAACCAGAAAATTCATGACATTTCTGAGGAAGAAAGGAAAGTTCTTCGAGAGCAAGAGAAGAATTGGC
CCTGCTATGAATGTAACCGCCGATTTATAAGCTCGGAGCAGTTGCAACAGCATCTCAATTCTCATGATGA
GAAACTAGATGTGTTTAGCAGAACAAGAGGCAGAGGAAGGGGACGAGGCAAGAGGCGATTCGGTCCAGGT
CGACGGCCGGGGCGTCCTCCAAAATTTATCCGCCTGGAAATCACCAGCGAAAATGGGGAAAAGAGTGACG
ATGGGACACAGGACTTGCTACATTTTCCCACAAAGGAGCAATTTGATGAGGCTGAACCAGCCACTCTGAA
TGGGCTGGATCAACCAGAACAGACCACTATCCCAATCCCTCAGCTGCCACAGGAAACCCAGTCTTCCCTG
GAACATGAACCAGAAACTCACACCCTGCACCTGCAGCCGCAGCATGAAGAGAGCGTGGTGCCCACCCAGA
GCACGCTGACAGCCGACGACATGCGCAGAGCCAAGCGCATCCGATTGGAGCTGCAGAATGCAGCTCTTCA
GCATCTGTTTATTCGGAAGTCCTTCCGGCCTTTTAAATGCTTGCAGTGTGGGAAGGCCTTCCGGGAAAAG
GACAAACTGGACCAGCACTTACGCTTCCATGGGCGGGAGGGGAACTGCCCACTGACCTGTGATCTCTGTA
ACAAGGGCTTCATCAGCAGCACATCCTTGGAGAGCCACATGAAGCTCCACTCAGACCAGAAGACTTACTC
TTGCATTTTTTGCCCAGAATCCTTTGACCGCCTTGATTTGTTGAAAGATCATGTGGCCATTCATATCAAT
GATGGCTACTTCACCTGCCCAACTTGTAAGAAACGGTTCCCAGATTTTATCCAGGTGAAAAAACACGTGC
GCAGCTTCCACTCAGAAAAGATCTACCAGTGCACAGAGTGTGACAAGGCCTTCTGTCGCCCCGATAAACT
GCGACTCCACATGCTCCGGCATTCGGACCGCAAAGACTTCCTGTGTTCCACCTGTGGGAAGCAATTTAAG
CGAAAAGACAAACTACGGGAACACATGCAGAGGATGCATAATCCTGAGAGGGAGGCCAAGAAAGCCGACC
GCATCAGCCGCTCCAAGACGTTCAAGCCCCGCATCACGTCCACAGACTACGACAGCTTCACGTTCAAGTG
CCGCCTGTGCATGATGGGCTTCCGGCGGCGCGGCATGCTGGTAAATCACTTATCGAAGAGACACCCAGAC
ATGAAGATAGAAGAGGTGCCAGAGTTAACTCTACCCATCATAAAACCCAATCGTGATTACTTTTGTCAGT
ATTGCGATAAGGTTTATAAAAGTGCCAGCAAGCGCAAAGCCCACATTCTGAAGAACCACCCAGGAGCAGA
GCTCCCACCGAGCATTCGGAAGCTCCGACCCGCTGGTCCTGGAGAGCCAGACCCCATGCTGAGCACACAC
ACCCAGCTGACGGGCACCATCGCCACCCCTCCCGTCTGCTGTCCCCACTGCTCCAAGCAGTACAGCAGCA
AGACCAAGATGGTCCAGCACATTCGAAAGAAGCATCCAGAGTTCGCCCAGCTCTCCAACACCATACACAC
ACCACTGACGACAGCTGTGATCAGTGCCACCCCAGCGGTTTTGACTACAGACAGCGCCACTGGAGAGACT
GTGGTGACGACGGACCTGCTCACCCAAGCAATGACAGAACTGTCCCAGACCTTAACGACAGACTACCGAA
CGCCACAAGGGGATTACCAGAGAATTCAGTACATCCCTGTGTCGCAGTCGGCGTCTGGCCTCCAGCAGCC
TCAGCACATACAGCTGCAAGTGGTTCAAGTGGCCTCGGCCACTTCCCCTCACCAGTCACAGCAGTCCACT
GTGGATGTTGGCCAGCTCCATGATCCTCAGCCCTACCCCCAGCACGCCATCCAGGTGCAGCACATCCAGG
TCAGCGAGCCTACCGCCTCGGCCCCGTCCTCCGCCCAGGTATCTGGGCAGCCGTTGAGTCCCTCAGCCCA
GCAGGCTCAGCAGGGGCTCAGCCCCTCCCACATCCAGGGCAGTTCTTCCACACAGGGGCAGGCTCTGCAG
CAGCAGCAGCAGCAGCAGCAGAATTCCTCTGTGCAGCACACGTACCTGCCCAGTGCTTGGAATTCCTTCC
GTGGCTATTCATCTGAGATTCAAATGATGACGCTTCCTCCGGGTCAGTTTGTGATTACAGACAGTGGTGT
GGCAACTCCAGTTACTACTGGCCAGGTGAAGGCGGTTACTTCGGGTCATTATGTGTTATCAGAAAGTCAA
TCAGAATTGGAAGAAAAGCAAACTTCTGCCCTCTCTGGTGGAGTCCAGGTCGAGCCACCTGCACACAGTG
ACTCCCTGGACCCCCAGACCAACAGCCAACAGCAGACCACACAGTACATCATCACCACCACCACCAACGG
GAACGGAAGCAGCGAAGTGCATATCACCAAACCATAGTAATGAACTAGTCCGTAACTTGAAAGTATTTCG
ATTTCTTGGCTTTATATATCTTGTGGAAAGGACGAGTGCTCGACCAACGCAGATGCCTAACGCGTTAAGT
CGACAATCAACCTCTGGATTACAAAATTTGTGAAAGATTGACTGGTATTCTTAACTATGTTGCTCCTTTT
ACGCTATGTGGATACGCTGCTTTAATGCCTTTGTATCATGCTATTGCTTCCCGTATGGCTTTCATTTTCT
CCTCCTTGTATAAATCCTGGTTGCTGTCTCTTTATGAGGAGTTGTGGCCCGTTGTCAGGCAACGTGGCGT
GGTGTGCACTGTGTTTGCTGACGCAACCCCCACTGGTTGGGGCATTGCCACCACCTGTCAGCTCCTTTCC
GGGACTTTCGCTTTCCCCCTCCCTATTGCCACGGCGGAACTCATCGCCGCCTGCCTTGCCCGCTGCTGGA
CAGGGGCTCGGCTGTTGGGCACTGACAATTCCGTGGTGTTGTCGGGGAAATCATCGTCCTTTCCTTGGCT
GCTCGCCTGTGTTGCCACCTGGATTCTGCGCGGGACGTCCTTCTGCTACGTCCCTTCGGCCCTCAATCCA
GCGGACCTTCCTTCCCGCGGCCTGCTGCCGGCTCTGCGGCCTCTTCCGCGTCTTCGCCTTCGCCCTCAGA
CGAGTCGGATCTCCCTTTGGGCCGCCTCCCCGCGTCGACTTTAAGACCAATGACTTACAAGGCAGCTGTA
GATCTTAGCCACTTTTTAAAAGAAAAGGGGGGACTGGAAGGGCTAATTCACTCCCAACGAAGACAAGATC
TGCTTTTTGCTTGTACTGGGTCTCTCTGGTTAGACCAGATCTGAGCCTGGGAGCTCTCTGGCTAACTAGG
GAACCCACTGCTTAAGCCTCAATAAAGCTTGCCTTGAGTGCTTCAAGTAGTGTGTGCCCGTCTGTTGTGT
GACTCTGGTAACTAGAGATCCCTCAGACCCTTTTAGTCAGTGTGGAAAATCTCTAGCAGTACGTATAGTA
GTTCATGTCATCTTATTATTCAGTATTTATAACTTGCAAAGAAATGAATATCAGAGAGTGAGAGGAACTT
GTTTATTGCAGCTTATAATGGTTACAAATAAAGCAATAGCATCACAAATTTCACAAATAAAGCATTTTTT
TCACTGCATTCTAGTTGTGGTTTGTCCAAACTCATCAATGTATCTTATCATGTCTGGCTCTAGCTATCCC
GCCCCTAACTCCGCCCATCCCGCCCCTAACTCCGCCCAGTTCCGCCCATTCTCCGCCCCATGGCTGACTA
ATTTTTTTTATTTATGCAGAGGCCGAGGCCGCCTCGGCCTCTGAGCTATTCCAGAAGTAGTGAGGAGGCT
TTTTTGGAGGCCTAGGGACGTACCCAATTCGCCCTATAGTGAGTCGTATTACGCGCGCTCACTGGCCGTC
GTTTTACAACGTCGTGACTGGGAAAACCCTGGCGTTACCCAACTTAATCGCCTTGCAGCACATCCCCCTT
TCGCCAGCTGGCGTAATAGCGAAGAGGCCCGCACCGATCGCCCTTCCCAACAGTTGCGCAGCCTGAATGG
CGAATGGG
[124 nt withheld, positions 9179-9302]
C
[91 nt withheld, positions 9304-9394]
A
[49 nt withheld, positions 9396-9444]
CCTTTGACGTTGGAGTCCACGTTCTTT
[37 nt withheld, positions 9472-9508]
ACCCTATCTCGGTCTATTCTTTTGATTTATAAGGGATTTTGCCGATTTCGGCCTATTGGTTAAAAAATGA
GCTGATTTAACAAAAATTTAACGCGAATTTTAACAAAATATTAACGCTTACAATTTAGGTGGCACTTTTC
GGGGAAATGTGCGCGGAACCCCTATTTGTTTATTTTTCTAAATACATTCAAATATGTATCCGCTCATGAG
ACAATAACCCTGATAAATGCTTCAATAATATTGAAAAAGGAAGAGTATGAGTATTCAACATTTCCGTGTC
GCCCTTATTCCCTTTTTTGCGGCATTTTGCCTTCCTGTTTTTGCTCACCCAGAAACGCTGGTGAAAGTAA
AAGATGCTGAAGATCAGTTGGGTGCACGAGTGGGTTACATCGAACTGGATCTCAACAGCGGTAAGATCCT
TGAGAGTTTTCGCCCCGAAGAACGTTTTCCAATGATGAGCACTTTTAAAGTTCTGCTATGTGGCGCGGTA
TTATCCCGTATTGACGCCGGGCAAGAGCAACTCGGTCGCCGCATACACTATTCTCAGAATGACTTGGTTG
AGTACTCACCAGTCACAGAAAAGCATCTTACGGATGGCATGACAGTAAGAGAATTATGCAGTGCTGCCAT
AACCATGAGTGATAACACTGCGGCCAACTTACTTCTGACAACGATCGGAGGACCGAAGGAGCTAACCGCT
TTTTTGCACAACATGGGGGATCATGTAACTCGCCTTGATCGTTGGGAACCGGAGCTGAATGAAGCCATAC
CAAACGACGAGCGTGACACCACGATGCCTGTAGCAATGGCAACAACGTTGCGCAAACTATTAACTGGCGA
ACTACTTACTCTAGCTTCCCGGCAACAATTAATAGACTGGATGGAGGCGGATAAAGTTGCAGGACCACTT
CTGCGCTCGGCCCTTCCGGCTGGCTGGTTTATTGCTGATAAATCTGGAGCCGGTGAGCGTGGGTCTCGCG
GTATCATTGCAGCACTGGGGCCAGATGGTAAGCCCTCCCGTATCGTAGTTATCTACACGACGGGGAGTCA
GGCAACTATGGATGAACGAAATAGACAGATCGCTGAGATAGGTGCCTCACTGATTAAGCATTGGTAACTG
TCAGACCAAGTTTACTCATATATACTTTAGATTGATTTAAAACTTCATTTTTAATTTAAAAGGATCTAGG
TGAAGATCCTTTTTGATAATCTCATGACCAAAATCCCTTAACGTGAGTTTTCGTTCCACTGAGCGTCAGA
CCCCGTAGAAAAGATCAAAGGATCTTCTTGAGATCCTTTTTTTCTGCGCGTAATCTGCTGCTTGCAAACA
AAAAAACCACCGCTACCAGCGGTGGTTTGTTTGCCGGATCAAGAGCTACCAACTCTTTTTCCGAAGGTAA
CTGGCTTCAGCAGAGCGCAGATACCAAATACTGTTCTTCTAGTGTAGCCGTAGTTAGGCCACCACTTCAA
GAACTCTGTAGCACCGCCTACATACCTCGCTCTGCTAATCCTGTTACCAGTGGCTGCTGCCAGTGGCGAT
AAGTCGTGTCTTACCGGGTTGGACTCAAGACGATAGTTACCGGATAAGGCGCAGCGGTCGGGCTGAACGG
GGGGTTCGTGCACACAGCCCAGCTTGGAGCGAACGACCTACACCGAACTGAGATACCTACAGCGTGAGCT
ATGAGAAAGCGCCACGCTTCCCGAAGGGAGAAAGGCGGACAGGTATCCGGTAAGCGGCAGGGTCGGAACA
GGAGAGCGCACGAGGGAGCTTCCAGGGGGAAACGCCTGGTATCTTTATAGTCCTGTCGGGTTTCGCCACC
TCTGACTTGAGCGTCGATTTTTGTGATGCTCGTCAGGGGGGCGGAGCCTATGGAAAAACGCCAGCAACGC
GGCCTTTTTACGGTTCCTGGCCTTTTGCTGGCCTTTTGCTCACATGTTCTTTCCTGCGTTATCCCCTGAT
TCTGTGGATAACCGTATTACCGCCTTTGAGTGAGCTGATACCGCTCGCCGCAGCCGAACGACCGAGCGCA
GCGAGTCAGTGAGCGAGGAAGCGGAAGAGCGCCCAATACGCAAACCGCCTCTCCCCGCGCGTTGGCCGAT
TCATTAATGCAGCTGGCACGACAGGTTTCCCGACTGGAAAGCGGGCAGTGAGCGCAACGCAATTAATGTG
AGTTAGCTCACTCATTAGGCACCCCAGGCTTTACACTTTATGCTTCCGGCTCGTATGTTGTGTGGAATTG
TGAGCGGATAACAATTTCACACAGGAAACAGCTATGACCATGATTACGCCAAGCGCGCAATTAACCCTCA
CTAAAGGGAACAAAAGCTGGAGCTGCAAGC
Features (pLannotate 1.2.2; 31 found; start..end, strand, type, name):
      5..231     +  promoter       RSV promoter: Rous sarcoma virus enhancer/promoter
    232..412     +  LTR            5' LTR (truncated): truncated 5' long terminal repeat (LTR) from HIV-1
    459..584     +  misc_feature   HIV-1 Ψ: packaging signal of human immunodeficiency virus type 1
    568..931     +  CDS            HIV-1 gag (fragment): gag protein from human immunodeficiency virus 1; gag
   1077..1310    +  misc_feature   RRE: The Rev response element (RRE) of HIV-1 allows for Rev-dependent mRNA export from the nucleus to the cytoplasm.
   1687..1713    +  CDS            Rev (fragment): human immunodeficiency virus 1 (HIV-1) Rev protein; rev; enhances nuclear export of unspliced and incompletely spliced viral mRNAs
   1720..1743    +  promoter       SV40 promoter (fragment): SV40 early promoter
   1744..1815    +  promoter       SV40 promoter (fragment): SV40 enhancer and early promoter
   1839..1974    +  rep_origin     SV40 ori: SV40 origin of replication
   2020..2616    +  CDS            PuroR (fragment): puromycin N-acetyltransferase; pac from Streptomyces; confers resistance to puromycin
   2665..2782    +  misc_feature   cPPT/CTS: central polypurine tract and central termination sequence of HIV-1
   2847..2913    +  CDS            small t antigen (fragment): SV40 (simian virus 40) small t antigen
   2920..4098    +  promoter       EF-1α promoter: strong constitutive promoter for human elongation factor EF-1α
   4115..7594    +  CDS            PRDM10: PRD10_HUMAN - Also known as KIAA1231, PFM7, TRIS. Experimental evidence at protein level: Swiss-Prot protein existence level 1. May be involved in transcriptional regulation. From Homo sapiens (Human).
   7610..7663    +  promoter       U6 promoter (fragment): RNA polymerase III promoter for human U6 snRNA
   7705..8293    +  misc_feature   WPRE: woodchuck hepatitis virus posttranscriptional regulatory element
   8344..8363    +  misc_feature   cPPT/CTS (fragment): central polypurine tract and central termination sequence of HIV-1
   8365..8598    +  LTR            3' LTR (ΔU3): self-inactivating 3' long terminal repeat (LTR) from HIV-1
   8676..8797    +  polyA_signal   SV40 poly(A) signal: SV40 polyadenylation signal
   8837..8972    +  rep_origin     SV40 ori: SV40 origin of replication
   8993..9011    -  promoter       T7 promoter: promoter for bacteriophage T7 RNA polymerase
   9019..9174    +  CDS            lacZα (fragment): LacZα fragment of β-galactosidase; lacZ fragment
   9179..9607    +  rep_origin     f1 ori (sequence partly withheld): f1 bacteriophage origin of replication; arrow indicates direction of (+) strand synthesis
   9660..9764    +  promoter       AmpR promoter: bla
   9765..10625   +  CDS            AmpR: β-lactamase; bla; confers resistance to ampicillin, carbenicillin, and related antibiotics
  10796..11384   +  rep_origin     ori: high-copy-number ColE1/pMB1/pBR322/pUC origin of replication
  11567..11659   +  CDS            lacI (fragment): lac repressor; lacI; The lac repressor binds to the lac operator to inhibit transcription in E. coli. This inhibition can be relieved by adding lactose or isopropyl-β-D-thiogalactopyranoside (IPTG).
  11672..11693   +  protein_bind   CAP binding site: CAP binding activates transcription in the presence of cAMP. E. coli catabolite activator protein
  11708..11738   +  promoter       lac promoter: promoter for the E. coli lac operon
  11742..11764   +  protein_bind   lac operator (fragment): The lac repressor binds to the lac operator to inhibit transcription in E. coli. This inhibition can be relieved by adding lactose or isopropyl-β-D-thiogalactopyranoside (IPTG). lac repressor encoded by lacI
  11807..11825   +  promoter       T3 promoter: promoter for bacteriophage T3 RNA polymerase
