[The description below was written by a language model from this plasmid's Addgene catalogue record and pLannotate feature annotations shown in this document.]
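Description:
TFORF0685 is a third-generation-style, self-inactivating lentiviral expression plasmid built on the pLX_TRC317 backbone from the Broad Institute Genetic Perturbation Platform. It carries the human transcription factor PRDM10 (also known as PFM7) as a synthesized open reading frame. The plasmid is propagated in E. coli through a high-copy ColE1/pUC-type origin with ampicillin selection (AmpR under its own bla promoter). It also retains an f1 origin and remnants of a lac/lacZα cloning region flanked by T7 and T3 promoters. The depositor warns that recombination can occur, which is a common issue with LTR-containing plasmids.

The viral transfer cassette begins with an RSV promoter fused to a truncated HIV-1 5' LTR, which drives genomic RNA production in packaging cells. This is followed by the Ψ packaging signal with a gag fragment and the Rev response element for nuclear export. Inside the provirus, an SV40 early promoter/origin region drives puromycin N-acetyltransferase for selecting transduced mammalian cells. A cPPT/CTS element, which aids nuclear import of the viral genome, comes next. The strong constitutive EF-1α promoter then expresses the PRDM10 coding sequence, and a WPRE downstream enhances transcript stability and expression. The cassette ends with a ΔU3 3' LTR that inactivates viral promoter activity after integration, followed by an SV40 polyadenylation signal.

According to the record, each construct in this collection carries a unique 24-bp barcode. The barcode is not annotated in the feature table, although a short U6-derived fragment lies between the ORF and the WPRE. The barcodes allow individual transcription factors to be identified in pooled overexpression screens, such as those probing directed cell differentiation.
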