Addgene plasmid #143428: TFORF0685
Purpose: Lentiviral vector for overexpressing transcription factor ORFs with unique 24-bp barcodes. Barcodes facilitate identification of transcription factors in pooled screens.
Depositing lab: Feng Zhang. Depositing organization: Broad Institute. Publication: A transcription factor atlas of directed differentiation. Joung J, Ma S, Tay T, Geiger-Schuller KR, Kirchgatterer PC, Verdine VK, Guo B, Arias-Garcia MA, Allen WE, Singh A, Kuksenko O, Abudayyeh OO, Gootenberg JS, Fu Z, Macrae RK, Buenrostro JD, Regev A, Zhang F. Cell. 2023 Jan 5;186(1):209-229.e26. doi: 10.1016/j.cell.2022.11.026. PubMed 36608654.
Backbone
  Vector backbone: pLX_TRC317
  Backbone manufacturer: Broad Institute Genetic Perturbation Platform
  Backbone size w/o insert (bp): 8264
  Vector type: Mammalian Expression, Lentiviral
  Selectable markers: Puromycin
Growth in bacteria
  Bacterial resistance: Ampicillin, 100 μg/mL
  Growth temperature: 37°C
  Growth strain: NEB Stable
  Copy number: High Copy
Gene/Insert
  Gene/Insert name: PRDM10
  Species: H. sapiens (human)
  Insert size (bp): 3584
  Entrez Gene: PRDM10 (a.k.a. PFM7)
  Promoter: EF1a
  Cloning method: Unknown
  Sequencing primers: 5′ GGGTGGAGACTGAAGTTAGGCCAG; 3′ CACATAGCGTAAAAGGAGCAACATAG
Terms and licenses: Academic/Nonprofit Terms; Industry Terms: Not Available to Industry
Depositor comments: NM_020228,ENST00000358825 . The transcription factor ORF portion of this plasmid was synthesized by Genewiz. Please test multiple small colonies in case of plasmid recombination. To make this collection available in a timely manner, a portion of this collection was not fully sequenced by Addgene. If an Addgene verified full plasmid sequence is not available, please contact us prior to placing an order to request the full sequence.
How to cite: TFORF0685 was a gift from Feng Zhang (Addgene plasmid # 143428 ; http://n2t.net/addgene:143428 ; RRID:Addgene_143428)
