>Addgene plasmid #143428 | TFORF0685 | depositor partial sequence | sequence record 282422 | Insert
ACCGCCACCATGGATTCCAAAGATGAAAGCTCGCATGTGTGGCCGACATCTGCAGAGCATGAACAGAATG
CCGCACAGGTGCACTTTGTTCCGGACACAGGAACAGTGGCTCAGATTGTCTATACCGATGACCAGGTTCG
CCCCCCACAGCAGGTGGTGTACACGGCAGATGGTGCCTCCTACACATCAGTGGATGGTCCAGAGCACACG
CTGGTGTACATCCACCCGGTGGAAGCTGCACAGACTCTGTTTACAGACCCCGGCCAGGTAGCTTATGTCC
AACAGGATGCTACAGCTCAGCAGGCCTCATTGCCAGTTCATAACCAGGTGCTGCCTTCCATCGAGAGTGT
AGATGGGTCCGACCCTTTGGCAACTCTGCAGACCCCTCTAGGCAGACTGGAGGCCAAAGAGGAAGAGGAT
GAGGATGAGGACGAGGACACTGAGGAAGATGAGGAAGAAGACGGTGAGGACACGGATCTGGATGACTGGG
AGCCAGACCCGCCCCGGCCCTTCGACCCACACGACTTGTGGTGTGAGGAGTGCAATAACGCGCATGCTTC
AGTGTGTCCGAAGCACGGCCCCTTGCACCCGATCCCCAACCGGCCGGTGCTCACCCGGGCCAGGGCGAGC
CTCCCCCTGGTGCTCTACATAGACAGGTTTCTGGGCGGGGTGTTCTCCAAGCGGCGCATCCCCAAGCGCA
CCCAGTTTGGCCCCGTGGAGGGGCCTCTCGTCAGGGGCTCGGAGCTGAAAGACTGTTACATTCACCTCAA
GGTTTCTCTTGATAAAGGGGACAGGAAAGAAAGGGATTTACATGAAGACCTATGGTTTGAGTTGTCTGAT
GAGACGCTTTGTAACTGGATGATGTTTGTACGGCCAGCCCAGAATCACCTGGAGCAGAACCTGGTGGCTT
ACCAGTATGGCCACCATGTGTATTATACAACCATAAAAAATGTGGAGCCCAAGCAGGAACTGAAGGTGTG
GTATGCCGCATCCTATGCTGAGTTCGTGAACCAGAAAATTCATGACATTTCTGAGGAAGAAAGGAAAGTT
CTTCGAGAGCAAGAGAAGAATTGGCCCTGCTATGAATGTAACCGCCGATTTATAAGCTCGGAGCAGTTGC
AACAGCATCTCAATTCTCATGATGAGAAACTAGATGTGTTTAGCAGAACAAGAGGCAGAGGAAGGGGACG
AGGCAAGAGGCGATTCGGTCCAGGTCGACGGCCGGGGCGTCCTCCAAAATTTATCCGCCTGGAAATCACC
AGCGAAAATGGGGAAAAGAGTGACGATGGGACACAGGACTTGCTACATTTTCCCACAAAGGAGCAATTTG
ATGAGGCTGAACCAGCCACTCTGAATGGGCTGGATCAACCAGAACAGACCACTATCCCAATCCCTCAGCT
GCCACAGGAAACCCAGTCTTCCCTGGAACATGAACCAGAAACTCACACCCTGCACCTGCAGCCGCAGCAT
GAAGAGAGCGTGGTGCCCACCCAGAGCACGCTGACAGCCGACGACATGCGCAGAGCCAAGCGCATCCGAT
TGGAGCTGCAGAATGCAGCTCTTCAGCATCTGTTTATTCGGAAGTCCTTCCGGCCTTTTAAATGCTTGCA
GTGTGGGAAGGCCTTCCGGGAAAAGGACAAACTGGACCAGCACTTACGCTTCCATGGGCGGGAGGGGAAC
TGCCCACTGACCTGTGATCTCTGTAACAAGGGCTTCATCAGCAGCACATCCTTGGAGAGCCACATGAAGC
TCCACTCAGACCAGAAGACTTACTCTTGCATTTTTTGCCCAGAATCCTTTGACCGCCTTGATTTGTTGAA
AGATCATGTGGCCATTCATATCAATGATGGCTACTTCACCTGCCCAACTTGTAAGAAACGGTTCCCAGAT
TTTATCCAGGTGAAAAAACACGTGCGCAGCTTCCACTCAGAAAAGATCTACCAGTGCACAGAGTGTGACA
AGGCCTTCTGTCGCCCCGATAAACTGCGACTCCACATGCTCCGGCATTCGGACCGCAAAGACTTCCTGTG
TTCCACCTGTGGGAAGCAATTTAAGCGAAAAGACAAACTACGGGAACACATGCAGAGGATGCATAATCCT
GAGAGGGAGGCCAAGAAAGCCGACCGCATCAGCCGCTCCAAGACGTTCAAGCCCCGCATCACGTCCACAG
ACTACGACAGCTTCACGTTCAAGTGCCGCCTGTGCATGATGGGCTTCCGGCGGCGCGGCATGCTGGTAAA
TCACTTATCGAAGAGACACCCAGACATGAAGATAGAAGAGGTGCCAGAGTTAACTCTACCCATCATAAAA
CCCAATCGTGATTACTTTTGTCAGTATTGCGATAAGGTTTATAAAAGTGCCAGCAAGCGCAAAGCCCACA
TTCTGAAGAACCACCCAGGAGCAGAGCTCCCACCGAGCATTCGGAAGCTCCGACCCGCTGGTCCTGGAGA
GCCAGACCCCATGCTGAGCACACACACCCAGCTGACGGGCACCATCGCCACCCCTCCCGTCTGCTGTCCC
CACTGCTCCAAGCAGTACAGCAGCAAGACCAAGATGGTCCAGCACATTCGAAAGAAGCATCCAGAGTTCG
CCCAGCTCTCCAACACCATACACACACCACTGACGACAGCTGTGATCAGTGCCACCCCAGCGGTTTTGAC
TACAGACAGCGCCACTGGAGAGACTGTGGTGACGACGGACCTGCTCACCCAAGCAATGACAGAACTGTCC
CAGACCTTAACGACAGACTACCGAACGCCACAAGGGGATTACCAGAGAATTCAGTACATCCCTGTGTCGC
AGTCGGCGTCTGGCCTCCAGCAGCCTCAGCACATACAGCTGCAAGTGGTTCAAGTGGCCTCGGCCACTTC
CCCTCACCAGTCACAGCAGTCCACTGTGGATGTTGGCCAGCTCCATGATCCTCAGCCCTACCCCCAGCAC
GCCATCCAGGTGCAGCACATCCAGGTCAGCGAGCCTACCGCCTCGGCCCCGTCCTCCGCCCAGGTATCTG
GGCAGCCGTTGAGTCCCTCAGCCCAGCAGGCTCAGCAGGGGCTCAGCCCCTCCCACATCCAGGGCAGTTC
TTCCACACAGGGGCAGGCTCTGCAGCAGCAGCAGCAGCAGCAGCAGAATTCCTCTGTGCAGCACACGTAC
CTGCCCAGTGCTTGGAATTCCTTCCGTGGCTATTCATCTGAGATTCAAATGATGACGCTTCCTCCGGGTC
AGTTTGTGATTACAGACAGTGGTGTGGCAACTCCAGTTACTACTGGCCAGGTGAAGGCGGTTACTTCGGG
TCATTATGTGTTATCAGAAAGTCAATCAGAATTGGAAGAAAAGCAAACTTCTGCCCTCTCTGGTGGAGTC
CAGGTCGAGCCACCTGCACACAGTGACTCCCTGGACCCCCAGACCAACAGCCAACAGCAGACCACACAGT
ACATCATCACCACCACCACCAACGGGAACGGAAGCAGCGAAGTGCATATCACCAAACCATAGTAATGAAC
TAGTCCGTAACTTGAAAGTATTTCGATTTCTTGGCTTTATATATCTTGTGGAAAGGACGAGTGCTCGACC
AACGCAGATGCCTA
