>Addgene plasmid #143428 | TFORF0685 | depositor partial sequence | sequence record 282423 | Barcode
GTGCTCGACCAACGCAGATGCCTA
